Addgene plasmid #44684: PL08007A1A01
Depositing lab: Phillip Newmark. Depositing organization: University of Illinois at Urbana-Champaign. Publication: Molecular markers to characterize the hermaphroditic reproductive system of the planarian Schmidtea mediterranea. Chong T, Stary JM, Wang Y, Newmark PA. BMC Dev Biol. 2011 Nov 10;11:69. 10.1186/1471-213X-11-69 PubMed 22074376.
Backbone
  Vector backbone: pBluescript SK II (+)
  Backbone size w/o insert (bp): 2961
Growth in bacteria
  Bacterial resistance: Ampicillin, 100 μg/mL
  Growth temperature: 37°C
  Growth strain: DH5alpha
  Copy number: High Copy
Gene/Insert
  Gene/Insert name: Smed-tkn-2 (alt name: PL06016B2H07)
  Species: Schmidtea mediterranea
  GenBank ID: HO008093.1 DN313931.1
  Promoter: T7 sense, T3 antisense
  Cloning method: Restriction Enzyme; 5′ cloning site EcoRI (not destroyed); 3′ cloning site NotI (not destroyed)
  Sequencing primers: 5′ T7; 3′ T3
Terms and licenses: Academic/Nonprofit Terms; Industry Terms: Not Available to Industry
How to cite: PL08007A1A01 was a gift from Phillip Newmark (Addgene plasmid # 44684 ; http://n2t.net/addgene:44684 ; RRID:Addgene_44684)
