[The description below was written by a language model from this plasmid's Addgene catalogue record.]
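Description:
PL08007A1A01 is a bacterial cloning and in vitro transcription plasmid built on the pBluescript SK II (+) phagemid backbone (about 3 kb without insert). It is maintained at high copy number in E. coli and selected with ampicillin. No feature table accompanies the record, so individual backbone elements are not itemised. pBluescript-type vectors generally carry a ColE1-type origin, an f1 origin for single-stranded DNA rescue, and a multiple cloning site flanked by opposing phage RNA polymerase promoters.

The insert is a cDNA clone of Smed-tkn-2 from the planarian flatworm Schmidtea mediterranea, also recorded under the alternative clone name PL06016B2H07 and linked to two GenBank accessions. It was placed between the EcoRI (5′) and NotI (3′) sites, both of which remain intact, so the fragment can be excised again with the same enzymes. The insert length is not stated, nor whether the clone covers the full coding region.

In this orientation the T7 promoter drives transcription of the sense strand and the T3 promoter produces the antisense strand. The same two priming sites can be used to sequence the insert from either end. This arrangement suits the synthesis of strand-specific RNA. Antisense riboprobes made from T3 can detect the transcript by in situ hybridization, and T7 sense transcripts can serve as negative controls. The associated publication concerns molecular markers for the hermaphroditic reproductive system of S. mediterranea, which fits use of this clone as a template for marker probes. There is no eukaryotic promoter or selection marker recorded, so it is not intended for expression in animal cells.
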