>Addgene plasmid #44684 | PL08007A1A01 | depositor partial sequence | sequence record 61215 | 3' read
GATAAAGCTGCCAATGATATGTGGAAAAGATGGAACAATGTGAACACGGCGCTTACTGAAAGGATTCAAG
AAACAATTGATGCTAGAAATAAGATTCAAGCCCATTTGGCTAAGATTTTACAAGAAATTTTTGACATGGA
AAAGAATATTGAATATTTAAAGAAATGTATCAAAGACAAAGAGGATTATATGAAAGTCGCCCAAACTAGA
CTTCACTTTCGTCTCAGGAGACCTGGAATGGAGCTATGTCGGGATCAGCCGAATCATAGATTAGTTGAGG
AAGTTGACGAAATAAGAGAAGTAGTTGCGATGTTAATGAGAGAATTGCGTGAGGCGGAAACTGCCCTTCA
GCACCTTTTAGATAATAAAGCAGTTCTAGAGCAGGACTTGAATATCAAAAATAATACTCTCTTCCTTGAC
AGAGAAAAATGCCTCGGATTAAGAAAGACATTCCCAATTCAGCCCCGACTGGCATTTGGTTAAATTATTT
ACAGTCAAGAAATTATATTTATTTCTCCAATTAATGTCTATTTTAAGCCATACGGTATTCATTATTGAAA
AAACTTGAATTTTATCTTTCATTCCCGGAAGAATAATAAATAATGTAGATCTGTAAAAAAAAAAAAAAAA
AATG
