>Addgene plasmid #44684 | PL08007A1A01 | depositor partial sequence | sequence record 61216 | 5' read
TTTTCGCTCGCTTTTTAATTCGTGGAAATGTTTTTCCAATTATAATTTAATACATTTTATCCAGTTTATA
TGCGATAAAACTTTAGAAATGAACTTTCAAGGATACAGTCAAACAGCGACATATATGACTGGGCCTAGGC
CTCCTTTCAATGAGTCTAAGTTGCCAAATATAGGTTCATTAACCCCATGTTTTACGAAAAATGTGAATAG
TGATTTTTCTCACGGTGTGCCAAGCCAGTTAAAACGGTCATTAACAACGTTACCTTGGAATGCGGCAACG
TTTTATAAAAGTTCTCACATAAGTCCTAGTATTTCTCTCCTAAACAGCCAAACAGCTCCTCTGTGTGGTA
AAACGGCATTAGGAGAATTGGAAGGTTTGAAAGTACCTCCGGTATTTTCAGCAGCAAGAAATGCTCTCTA
TACTCGGTACACGCCAAAAGATTGGATGACAGCAGCTATGAAAACATTTCAGTCTGCTGATCGGGTTCGG
GACTATGGCGAGAGGATAAGATTTGACACGAATAGATTAGGAAGAGAAACCGACGACCAAACAAAACGAG
CACAGGAAGATGTTGGCAAGAAAATTGGAGATAGATTGAGTGACACAAATTTCTGGAAAACGGAACTGGA
TGACGAGATTGATAAAATGATCACGGAAAACAATAATTTGAATGAAATGAAAAGAGTTGCTGAAAAAATG
TTAGGGGAAACAGAAAATCAACTACATATCGGAGAAGAATGTCTTTATACGAGAGAAAAACGACAAGGAA
TAGATCTGGTCCACGACAATGTCGAAAAGTCATTAATCGGAGAAATTGATACAGTTAAACAAGCCCAAGA
