>Addgene plasmid #44684 | PL08007A1A01 | addgene partial sequence | sequence record 63706 | M13_pUC_fwd
ACTCACTATAGGGCGAATTGGGTACCGGGCCCCCCCTCGAGGTCGACGGTATCGATAAGCTTGATATCGA
ATTCCGTTGCTGTCGTTTTCGCTCGCTTTTTAATTCGTGGAAATGTTTTTCCAATTATAATTTAATACAT
TTTATCCAGTTTATATGCGATAAAACTTTAGAAATGAACTTTCAAGGATACAGTCAAACAGCGACATATA
TGACTGGGCCTAGGCCTCCTTTCAATGAGTCTAAGTTGCCAAATATAGGTTCATTAACCCCATGTTTTAC
GAAAAATGTGAATAGTGATTTTTCTCACGGTGTGCCAAGCCAGTTAAAACGGTCATTAACAACGTTACCT
TGGAATGCGGCAACGTTTTATAAAAGTTCTCACATAAGTCCTAGTATTTCTCTCCTAAACAGCCAAACAG
CTCCTCTGTGTGGTAAAACGGCATTAGGAGAATTGGAAGGTTTGAAAGTACCTCCGGTATTTTCAGCAGC
AAGAAATGCTCTCTATACTCGGTACACGCCAAAAGATTGGATGACAGCAGCTATGAAAACATTTCAGTCT
GCTGATCGGGTTCGGGACTATGGCGAGAGGATAAGATTTGACACGAATAGATTAGGAAGAGAAACCGACG
ACCAAACAAAACGAGCACAGGAAGATGTTGGCAAGAAAATTGGAGATAGATTGAGTGACACAAATTTCTG
GAAAACGGAACTGGATGACGAGATTGATAAAATGATCACGGAAAACAATAATTTGAATGAAATGAAAAGA
GTTGCTGAAAAAATGTTAGGGGAAACAGAAAATCAACTACATATCGGAGAAGAATGTCTTTATACGAGAG
AAAAACGACAAGGAATAGATCTGGTCCACGACAATGTCGAAAAGTCATTAATCGGAGAAATTGATACAGT
TAAACAAGCCCAAGATGATATCCGTAACATTATCAGCAAAGCGAATGCTCAAATGAGTTTGAACCGAGCT
GCTCACCATGAAAACGAGCTCGACAGTCGTGATAAATTCA
