>Addgene plasmid #44684 | PL08007A1A01 | addgene partial sequence | sequence record 63709 | M13_pUC_rev
GATTACGCCAAGCGCGCAATTAACCCTCACTAAAGGGAACAAAAGCTGGAGCTCCACCGCGGTGGCGGCC
GCTCGCATTTTTTTTTTTTTTTTTTACAGATCTACATTATTTATTATTCTTCCGGGAATGAAAGATAAAA
TTCAAGTTTTTTCAATAATGAATACCGTATGGCTTAAAATAGACATTAATTGGAGAAATAAATATAATTT
CTTGACTGTAAATAATTTAACCAAATGCCAGTCGGGGCTGAATTGGGAATGTCTTTCTTAATCCGAGGCA
TTTTTCTCTGTCAAGGAAGAGAGTATTATTTTTGATATTCAAGTCCTGCTCTAGAACTGCTTTATTATCT
AAAAGGTGCTGAAGGGCAGTTTCCGCCTCACGCAATTCTCTCATTAACATCGCAACTACTTCTCTTATTT
CGTCAACTTCCTCAACTAATCTATGATTCGGCTGATCCCGACATAGCTCCATTCCAGGTCTCCTGAGACG
AAAGTGAAGTCTAGTTTGGGCGACTTTCATATAATCCTCTTTGTCTTTGATACATTTCTTTAAATATTCA
ATATTCTTTTCCATGTCAAAAATTTCTTGTAAAATCTTAGCCAAATGGGCTTGAATCTTATTTCTAGCAT
CAATTGTTTCTTGAATCCTTTCAGTAAGCGCCGTGTTCACATTGTTCCATCTTTTCCACATATCATTGGC
AGCTTTATCTAATGTGGCTTCAATTTCTTCACGAACCTTTGTACTATTCTCTCTTTCTGCCTGGGATCGT
TTGACATTGTCATCGCTGTACTTGGCCCATGTTTCCGGTGTTGAAACACAATTATCAATTGTTTCAACGC
CATTGTGAAAGTTTATGCCGGCCGAACTATTTTTGATTTGATGAGCGTTTTCGTCAATTTGTTGCGCTAT
GAATTTATCACGACTGTCGAGCTCGTTTTCATGCTGAGCAGCTCGGTTCAAACTCATTTGAGCATTCGCT
TGCTGATAATGTTACGGATATCATCTTGGGCTTGTTTAACTGTATCAATTTC
